>Addgene plasmid #182164 | pENTR{FRT-RC} | addgene full sequence | sequence record 357822 | Addgene NGS Result
ATGCTTTTTTATAATGCCAACTTTGTACAAAAAAGCAGGCTCCGCGGCCGCCCCCTTCACCGAAGTTCCT
ATTCTCTAGAAAGTATAGGAACTTCAAGGGTGGGCGCGCCGACCCAGCTTTCTTGTACAAAGTTGGCATT
ATAAGAAAGCATTGCTTATCAATTTGTTGCAACGAACAGGTCACTATCAGTCAAAATAAAATCATTATTT
GCCATCCAGCTGATATCCCCTATAGTGAGTCGTATTACATGGTCATAGCTGTTTCCTGGCAGCTCTGGCC
CGTGTCTCAAAATCTCTGATGTTACATTGCACAAGATAAAAATATATCATCATGAACAATAAAACTGTCT
GCTTACATAAACAGTAATACAAGGGGTGTTATGAGCCATATTCAACGGGAAACGTCGAGGCCGCGATTAA
ATTCCAACATGGATGCTGATTTATATGGGTATAAATGGGCTCGCGATAATGTCGGGCAATCAGGTGCGAC
AATCTATCGCTTGTATGGGAAGCCCGATGCGCCAGAGTTGTTTCTGAAACATGGCAAAGGTAGCGTTGCC
AATGATGTTACAGATGAGATGGTCAGACTAAACTGGCTGACGGAATTTATGCCTCTTCCGACCATCAAGC
ATTTTATCCGTACTCCTGATGATGCATGGTTACTCACCACTGCGATCCCCGGAAAAACAGCATTCCAGGT
ATTAGAAGAATATCCTGATTCAGGTGAAAATATTGTTGATGCGCTGGCAGTGTTCCTGCGCCGGTTGCAT
TCGATTCCTGTTTGTAATTGTCCTTTTAACAGCGATCGCGTATTTCGTCTCGCTCAGGCGCAATCACGAA
TGAATAACGGTTTGGTTGATGCGAGTGATTTTGATGACGAGCGTAATGGCTGGCCTGTTGAACAAGTCTG
GAAAGAAATGCATAAACTTTTGCCATTCTCACCGGATTCAGTCGTCACTCATGGTGATTTCTCACTTGAT
AACCTTATTTTTGACGAGGGGAAATTAATAGGTTGTATTGATGTTGGACGAGTCGGAATCGCAGACCGAT
ACCAGGATCTTGCCATCCTATGGAACTGCCTCGGTGAGTTTTCTCCTTCATTACAGAAACGGCTTTTTCA
AAAATATGGTATTGATAATCCTGATATGAATAAATTGCAGTTTCATTTGATGCTCGATGAGTTTTTCTAA
TCAGAATTGGTTAATTGGTTGTAACACTGGCAGAGCATTACGCTGACTTGACGGGACGGCGCAAGCTCAT
GACCAAAATCCCTTAACGTGAGTTACGCGTCGTTCCACTGAGCGTCAGACCCCGTAGAAAAGATCAAAGG
ATCTTCTTGAGATCCTTTTTTTCTGCGCGTAATCTGCTGCTTGCAAACAAAAAAACCACCGCTACCAGCG
GTGGTTTGTTTGCCGGATCAAGAGCTACCAACTCTTTTTCCGAAGGTAACTGGCTTCAGCAGAGCGCAGA
TACCAAATACTGTTCTTCTAGTGTAGCCGTAGTTAGGCCACCACTTCAAGAACTCTGTAGCACCGCCTAC
ATACCTCGCTCTGCTAATCCTGTTACCAGTGGCTGCTGCCAGTGGCGATAAGTCGTGTCTTACCGGGTTG
GACTCAAGACGATAGTTACCGGATAAGGCGCAGCGGTCGGGCTGAACGGGGGGTTCGTGCACACAGCCCA
GCTTGGAGCGAACGACCTACACCGAACTGAGATACCTACAGCGTGAGCTATGAGAAAGCGCCACGCTTCC
CGAAGGGAGAAAGGCGGACAGGTATCCGGTAAGCGGCAGGGTCGGAACAGGAGAGCGCACGAGGGAGCTT
CCAGGGGGAAACGCCTGGTATCTTTATAGTCCTGTCGGGTTTCGCCACCTCTGACTTGAGCGTCGATTTT
TGTGATGCTCGTCAGGGGGGCGGAGCCTATGGAAAAACGCCAGCAACGCGGCCTTTTTACGGTTCCTGGC
CTTTTGCTGGCCTTTTGCTCACATGTTCTTTCCTGCGTTATCCCCTGATTCTGTGGATAACCGTATTACC
GCCTTTGAGTGAGCTGATACCGCTCGCCGCAGCCGAACGACCGAGCGCAGCGAGTCAGTGAGCGAGGAAG
CGGAAGAGCGCCCAATACGCAAACCGCCTCTCCCCGCGCGTTGGCCGATTCATTAATGCAGCTGGCACGA
CAGGTTTCCCGACTGGAAAGCGGGCAGTGAGCGCAACGCAATTAATACGCGTACCGCTAGCCAGGAAGAG
TTTGTAGAAACGCAAAAAGGCCATCCGTCAGGATGGCCTTCTGCTTAGTTTGATGCCTGGCAGTTTATGG
CGGGCGTCCTGCCCGCCACCCTCCGGGCCGTTGCTTCACAACGTTCAAATCCGCTCCCGGCGGATTTGTC
CTACTCAGGAGAGCGTTCACCGACAAACAACAGATAAAACGAAAGGCCCAGTCTTCCGACTGAGCCTTTC
GTTTTATTTGATGCCTGGCAGTTCCCTACTCTCGCGTTAACGCTAGCATGGATGTTTTCCCAGTCACGAC
GTTGTAAAACGACGGCCAGTCTTAAGCTCGGGCCCCAAATAATGATTTTATTTTGACTGATAGTGACCTG
TTCGTTGCAACAAATTGATGAGCA
Features (pLannotate 1.2.2; 10 found; start..end, strand, type, name):
     62..95      +  protein_bind   FRT (minimal): supports FLP-mediated excision but not integration (Turan and Bode, 2011) FLP recombinase from the Saccharomyces cerevisiae 2μ plasmid
    112..211     -  protein_bind   attL2: mutant version of attL; recombination site for the Gateway® LR reaction LR Clonase™
    229..247     -  promoter       T7 promoter: promoter for bacteriophage T7 RNA polymerase
    381..1190    +  CDS            KanR: aminoglycoside phosphotransferase; aph(3')-Ia; confers resistance to kanamycin in bacteria or G418 (Geneticin®) in eukaryotes
   1337..1925    +  rep_origin     ori: high-copy-number ColE1/pMB1/pBR322/pUC origin of replication
   2108..2200    +  CDS            lacI (fragment): lac repressor; lacI; The lac repressor binds to the lac operator to inhibit transcription in E. coli. This inhibition can be relieved by adding lactose or isopropyl-β-D-thiogalactopyranoside (IPTG).
   2255..2282    -  terminator     rrnB T2 terminator: transcription terminator T2 from the E. coli rrnB gene
   2414..2457    +  terminator     rrnB T1 terminator: Escherichia coli rrnB; transcription terminator T1 from the E. coli rrnB gene
   2504..2540    -  CDS            lacZα (fragment): LacZα fragment of β-galactosidase; lacZ fragment
   2556..41      +  protein_bind   attL1 (across the origin): mutant version of attL; recombination site for the Gateway® LR reaction LR Clonase™
