[The description below was written by a language model from this plasmid's Addgene catalogue record and pLannotate feature annotations shown in this document.]
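Description:
pENTR{FRT-RC} is a small (about 2.6 kb) Gateway entry clone built on the pENTR backbone by TOPO cloning. It is propagated in E. coli at high copy from a ColE1/pUC-type origin and selected with kanamycin through the aph(3')-Ia (KanR) gene. The backbone also shows the usual pENTR features: rrnB T1 and T2 transcription terminators upstream of the cloning region, which shield the insert from read-through transcription, a T7 promoter next to attL2, and short residual fragments annotated as lacI and lacZα that have no evident function here.

The payload is a single minimal 34-bp FRT site, the target of FLP recombinase from the Saccharomyces cerevisiae 2μ plasmid, placed between the attL1 and attL2 sites. There is no promoter-driven gene or reporter in the insert. The construct simply supplies the recombination site as a transferable module. An LR Clonase reaction moves the FRT element into an attR-containing destination vector. According to the record, the intended destinations place the site within introns of genes encoding fluorescent proteins. The "RC" in the name probably denotes a reverse-complement orientation of the FRT relative to a sister entry clone, but the record does not say so explicitly. Orientation matters because the relative direction of two FRT sites determines whether FLP produces an inversion or a deletion/exchange.

The associated publication describes transgenic tools for targeted chromosome rearrangements and for building balancer chromosomes in non-melanogaster Drosophila species, which fits the use of this plasmid as a component for assembling FLP/FRT-based rearrangement reagents.
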