Addgene plasmid #182164: pENTR{FRT-RC}
Purpose: pENTR plasmid carrying yeast recombination site for Gateway cloning into introns of genes encoding fluorescent proteins
Depositing lab: David Stern. Depositing organization: HHMI, Janelia Research Campus. Publication: Transgenic tools for targeted chromosome rearrangements allow construction of balancer chromosomes in non-melanogaster Drosophila species. Stern DL. G3 (Bethesda). 2022 Feb 10. pii: 6526388. doi: 10.1093/g3journal/jkac030. PubMed 35143616.
Backbone
  Vector backbone: pENTR
  Vector type: pENTR plasmid
Growth in bacteria
  Bacterial resistance: Kanamycin, 50 μg/mL
  Growth temperature: 37°C
  Growth strain: DH5alpha
  Copy number: High Copy
Gene/Insert
  Gene/Insert name: FRT
  Species: Other
  Cloning method: TOPO Cloning
Terms and licenses: Academic/Nonprofit Terms; Industry Terms: Not Available to Industry
Depositor comments: Please visit https://www.biorxiv.org/content/10.1101/2021.11.18.469106v1.full for bioRxiv preprint.
How to cite: pENTR{FRT-RC} was a gift from David Stern (Addgene plasmid # 182164 ; http://n2t.net/addgene:182164 ; RRID:Addgene_182164)
